Addgene plasmid #211675: pCF821-sgCIDE-31_U6-sgRNA-EF1a-mNeonGreen
Purpose: U6-sgRNA-EF1a-mNeonGreen
Depositing lab: Christof Fellmann. Depositing organization: J. David Gladstone Institutes. Publication: Targeting the non-coding genome and temozolomide signature enables CRISPR-mediated glioma oncolysis. Tan IL, Perez AR, Lew RJ, Sun X, Baldwin A, Zhu YK, Shah MM, Berger MS, Doudna JA, Fellmann C. Cell Rep. 2023 Nov 28;42(11):113339. doi: 10.1016/j.celrep.2023.113339. Epub 2023 Nov 2. PubMed 37917583.
Backbone
  Vector backbone: pCF821
  Vector type: Mammalian Expression, Lentiviral, CRISPR
Growth in bacteria
  Bacterial resistance: Ampicillin, 100 μg/mL
  Growth temperature: 37°C
  Growth strain: NEB Stable
  Copy number: Unknown
Gene/Insert
  Gene/Insert name: SpyCas9 and sgCIDE-31 guide RNA vector
  gRNA/shRNA sequence: CCATTCTGACTGGTGTGAGA
Terms and licenses: Academic/Nonprofit Terms; Industry Terms: Not Available to Industry
How to cite: pCF821-sgCIDE-31_U6-sgRNA-EF1a-mNeonGreen was a gift from Christof Fellmann (Addgene plasmid # 211675 ; http://n2t.net/addgene:211675 ; RRID:Addgene_211675)
