[The description below was written by a language model from this plasmid's Addgene catalogue record and pLannotate feature annotations shown in this document.]
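Description:
pCF821-sgCIDE-31_U6-sgRNA-EF1a-mNeonGreen is a third-generation-style, self-inactivating HIV-1 lentiviral transfer plasmid built on the pCF821 backbone for delivering a Streptococcus pyogenes Cas9 single guide RNA to mammalian cells together with a fluorescent marker. It is propagated in E. coli through a high-copy ColE1/pUC-type origin and selected with ampicillin via the AmpR (β-lactamase) cassette. Viral genomic RNA is transcribed in packaging cells from a CMV enhancer/promoter fused to a truncated 5' LTR. It carries the Ψ packaging signal with a partial gag region, the Rev response element for Rev-dependent nuclear export, and the cPPT/CTS that aids nuclear import. The ΔU3 3' LTR inactivates LTR promoter activity after integration, and a bGH polyadenylation signal follows it.

Two expression units sit between the LTRs. A human U6 RNA polymerase III promoter drives the sgCIDE-31 guide, a 20-nt spacer fused to a Cas9 tracrRNA-derived scaffold. Downstream, the EF-1α promoter, annotated as the core promoter plus intron A segments, expresses mNeonGreen, a bright, fast-maturing monomeric green/yellow fluorescent protein. A WPRE enhances transcript stability and expression. mNeonGreen allows transduced cells to be identified, tracked or sorted.

The catalogue insert name mentions SpyCas9, but the feature table shows no Cas9 coding sequence and the 8.1 kb size leaves little room for one, so Cas9 presumably has to be supplied separately. The record does not state the genomic target of sgCIDE-31. The associated publication concerns CRISPR targeting of non-coding genomic sequences for glioma cell killing.
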