Features (pLannotate 1.2.2; 25 found; start..end, strand, type, name):
     31..83      -  misc_feature   bom (fragment): basis of mobility region from pBR322
    232..611     +  enhancer       CMV enhancer: human cytomegalovirus immediate early enhancer
    612..811     +  promoter       CMV promoter: human cytomegalovirus (CMV) immediate early promoter
    829..1009    +  LTR            5' LTR (truncated): truncated 5' long terminal repeat (LTR) from HIV-1
   1056..1181    +  misc_feature   HIV-1 Ψ: packaging signal of human immunodeficiency virus type 1
   1165..1528    +  CDS            HIV-1 gag (fragment): gag protein from human immunodeficiency virus 1; gag
   1674..1907    +  misc_feature   RRE: The Rev response element (RRE) of HIV-1 allows for Rev-dependent mRNA export from the nucleus to the cytoplasm.
   2284..2384    +  CDS            Rev (fragment): human immunodeficiency virus 1 (HIV-1) Rev protein; rev; enhances nuclear export of unspliced and incompletely spliced viral mRNAs
   2434..2551    +  misc_feature   cPPT/CTS: central polypurine tract and central termination sequence of HIV-1
   2602..2842    +  promoter       U6 promoter: RNA polymerase III promoter for human U6 snRNA
   2890..2957    +  misc_RNA       tracrRNA (fragment): trans-activating CRISPR RNA for the Streptococcus pyogenes CRISPR/Cas9 system
   2976..2994    +  CDS            small t antigen (fragment): SV40 (simian virus 40) small t antigen
   3020..3231    +  promoter       EF-1α core promoter: core promoter for human elongation factor EF-1α
   3232..3340    +  intron         EF-1α intron A (fragment): intron upstream of the start codon of human EF-1α
   3966..4169    +  intron         EF-1α intron A: truncated intron upstream of the start codon of human EF-1α
   4202..4909    +  CDS            mNeonGreen: mNeonGreen is a basic (constitutively fluorescent) green/yellow fluorescent protein published in 2013, derived from Branchiostoma lanceolatum. It is reported to be a very rapidly-maturing monomer with moderate acid sensitivity.
   4928..5516    +  misc_feature   WPRE: woodchuck hepatitis virus posttranscriptional regulatory element
   5567..5586    +  misc_feature   cPPT/CTS (fragment): central polypurine tract and central termination sequence of HIV-1
   5588..5821    +  LTR            3' LTR (ΔU3): self-inactivating 3' long terminal repeat (LTR) from HIV-1
   5853..6077    +  polyA_signal   bGH poly(A) signal: bovine growth hormone polyadenylation signal
   6081..6100    +  promoter       SV40 promoter (fragment): SV40 enhancer and early promoter
   6121..6171    -  CDS            lacI (fragment): lac repressor; lacI; The lac repressor binds to the lac operator to inhibit transcription in E. coli. This inhibition can be relieved by adding lactose or isopropyl-β-D-thiogalactopyranoside (IPTG).
   6354..6942    -  rep_origin     ori: high-copy-number ColE1/pMB1/pBR322/pUC origin of replication
   7113..7973    -  CDS            AmpR: β-lactamase; bla; confers resistance to ampicillin, carbenicillin, and related antibiotics
   7974..8078    -  promoter       AmpR promoter: bla
>Addgene plasmid #211675 | pCF821-sgCIDE-31_U6-sgRNA-EF1a-mNeonGreen | addgene full sequence | sequence record 421509 | Addgene NGS Result
GTCGACGGATCGGGAGATCTCCCGATCCCCTATGGTGCACTCTCAGTACAATCTGCTCTGATGCCGCATA
GTTAAGCCAGTATCTGCTCCCTGCTTGTGTGTTGGAGGTCGCTGAGTAGTGCGCGAGCAAAATTTAAGCT
ACAACAAGGCAAGGCTTGACCGACAATTGCATGAAGAATCTGCTTAGGGTTAGGCGTTTTGCGCTGCTTC
GCGATGTACGGGCCAGATATTGACATTGATTATTGACTAGTTATTAATAGTAATCAATTACGGGGTCATT
AGTTCATAGCCCATATATGGAGTTCCGCGTTACATAACTTACGGTAAATGGCCCGCCTGGCTGACCGCCC
AACGACCCCCGCCCATTGACGTCAATAATGACGTATGTTCCCATAGTAACGCCAATAGGGACTTTCCATT
GACGTCAATGGGTGGAGTATTTACGGTAAACTGCCCACTTGGCAGTACATCAAGTGTATCATATGCCAAG
TACGCCCCCTATTGACGTCAATGACGGTAAATGGCCCGCCTGGCATTATGCCCAGTACATGACCTTATGG
GACTTTCCTACTTGGCAGTACATCTACGTATTAGTCATCGCTATTACCATGGTGATGCGGTTTTGGCAGT
ACATCAATGGGCGTGGATAGCGGTTTGACTCACGGGGATTTCCAAGTCTCCACCCCATTGACGTCAATGG
GAGTTTGTTTTGGCACCAAAATCAACGGGACTTTCCAAAATGTCGTAACAACTCCGCCCCATTGACGCAA
ATGGGCGGTAGGCGTGTACGGTGGGAGGTCTATATAAGCAGCGCGTTTTGCCTGTACTGGGTCTCTCTGG
TTAGACCAGATCTGAGCCTGGGAGCTCTCTGGCTAACTAGGGAACCCACTGCTTAAGCCTCAATAAAGCT
TGCCTTGAGTGCTTCAAGTAGTGTGTGCCCGTCTGTTGTGTGACTCTGGTAACTAGAGATCCCTCAGACC
CTTTTAGTCAGTGTGGAAAATCTCTAGCAGTGGCGCCCGAACAGGGACTTGAAAGCGAAAGGGAAACCAG
AGGAGCTCTCTCGACGCAGGACTCGGCTTGCTGAAGCGCGCACGGCAAGAGGCGAGGGGCGGCGACTGGT
GAGTACGCCAAAAATTTTGACTAGCGGAGGCTAGAAGGAGAGAGATGGGTGCGAGAGCGTCAGTATTAAG
CGGGGGAGAATTAGATCGCGATGGGAAAAAATTCGGTTAAGGCCAGGGGGAAAGAAAAAATATAAATTAA
AACATATAGTATGGGCAAGCAGGGAGCTAGAACGATTCGCAGTTAATCCTGGCCTGTTAGAAACATCAGA
AGGCTGTAGACAAATACTGGGACAGCTACAACCATCCCTTCAGACAGGATCAGAAGAACTTAGATCATTA
TATAATACAGTAGCAACCCTCTATTGTGTGCATCAAAGGATAGAGATAAAAGACACCAAGGAAGCTTTAG
ACAAGATAGAGGAAGAGCAAAACAAAAGTAAGACCACCGCACAGCAAGCGGCCGCTGATCTTCAGACCTG
GAGGAGGAGATATGAGGGACAATTGGAGAAGTGAATTATATAAATATAAAGTAGTAAAAATTGAACCATT
AGGAGTAGCACCCACCAAGGCAAAGAGAAGAGTGGTGCAGAGAGAAAAAAGAGCAGTGGGAATAGGAGCT
TTGTTCCTTGGGTTCTTGGGAGCAGCAGGAAGCACTATGGGCGCAGCGTCAATGACGCTGACGGTACAGG
CCAGACAATTATTGTCTGGTATAGTGCAGCAGCAGAACAATTTGCTGAGGGCTATTGAGGCGCAACAGCA
TCTGTTGCAACTCACAGTCTGGGGCATCAAGCAGCTCCAGGCAAGAATCCTGGCTGTGGAAAGATACCTA
AAGGATCAACAGCTCCTGGGGATTTGGGGTTGCTCTGGAAAACTCATTTGCACCACTGCTGTGCCTTGGA
ATGCTAGTTGGAGTAATAAATCTCTGGAACAGATTTGGAATCACACGACCTGGATGGAGTGGGACAGAGA
AATTAACAATTACACAAGCTTAATACACTCCTTAATTGAAGAATCGCAAAACCAGCAAGAAAAGAATGAA
CAAGAATTATTGGAATTAGATAAATGGGCAAGTTTGTGGAATTGGTTTAACATAACAAATTGGCTGTGGT
ATATAAAATTATTCATAATGATAGTAGGAGGCTTGGTAGGTTTAAGAATAGTTTTTGCTGTACTTTCTAT
AGTGAATAGAGTTAGGCAGGGATATTCACCATTATCGTTTCAGACCCACCTCCCAACCCCGAGGGGACCC
GACAGGCCCGAAGGAATAGAAGAAGAAGGTGGAGAGAGAGACAGAGACAGATCCATTCGATTAGTGAACG
GATCGGCACTGCGTGCGCCAATTCTGCAGACAAATGGCAGTATTCATCCACAATTTTAAAAGAAAAGGGG
GGATTGGGGGGTACAGTGCAGGGGAAAGAATAGTAGACATAATAGCAACAGACATACAAACTAAAGAATT
ACAAAAACAAATTACAAAAATTCAAAATTTTCGGGTTTATTACAGGGACAGCAGAGATCCAGTTTGGTTA
ATTAAGGTACCGAGGGCCTATTTCCCATGATTCCTTCATATTTGCATATACGATACAAGGCTGTTAGAGA
GATAATTAGAATTAATTTGACTGTAAACACAAAGATATTAGTACAAAATACGTGACGTAGAAAGTAATAA
TTTCTTGGGTAGTTTGCAGTTTTAAAATTATGTTTTAAAATGGACTATCATATGCTTACCGTAACTTGAA
AGTATTTCGATTTCTTGGCTTTATATATCTTGTGGAAAGGACGAAACACCGCCATTCTGACTGGTGTGAG
AGTTTAAGAGCTATGCTGGAAACAGCATAGCAAGTTTAAATAAGGCTAGTCCGTTATCAACTTGAAAAAG
TGGCACCGAGTCGGTGCTTTTTTTGAATTCGCTAGCTAGGTCTTGAAAGGAGTGGGAATTGGCTCCGGTG
CCCGTCAGTGGGCAGAGCGCACATCGCCCACAGTCCCCGAGAAGTTGGGGGGAGGGGTCGGCAATTGATC
CGGTGCCTAGAGAAGGTGGCGCGGGGTAAACTGGGAAAGTGATGTCGTGTACTGGCTCCGCCTTTTTCCC
GAGGGTGGGGGAGAACCGTATATAAGTGCAGTAGTCGCCGTGAACGTTCTTTTTCGCAACGGGTTTGCCG
CCAGAACACAGGTAAGTGCCGTGTGTGGTTCCCGCGGGCCTGGCCTCTTTACGGGTTATGGCCCTTGCGT
GCCTTGAATTACTTCCACTGGCTGCAGTACGTGATTCTTGATCCCGAGCTTCGGGTTGGAAGTGGGTGGG
AGAGTTCGAGGCCTTGCGCTTAAGGAGCCCCTTCGCCTCGTGCTTGAGTTGAGGCCTGGCCTGGGCGCTG
GGGCCGCCGCGTGCGAATCTGGTGGCACCTTCGCGCCTGTCTCGCTGCTTTCGATAAGTCTCTAGCCATT
TAAAATTTTTGATGACCTGCTGCGACGCTTTTTTTCTGGCAAGATAGTCTTGTAAATGCGGGCCAAGATC
TGCACACTGGTATTTCGGTTTTTGGGGCCGCGGGCGGCGACGGGGCCCGTGCGTCCCAGCGCACATGTTC
GGCGAGGCGGGGCCTGCGAGCGCGGCCACCGAGAATCGGACGGGGGTAGTCTCAAGCTGGCCGGCCTGCT
CTGGTGCCTGGCCTCGCGCCGCCGTGTATCGCCCCGCCCTGGGCGGCAAGGCTGGCCCGGTCGGCACCAG
TTGCGTGAGCGGAAAGATGGCCGCTTCCCGGCCCTGCTGCAGGGAGCTCAAAATGGAGGACGCGGCGCTC
GGGAGAGCGGGCGGGTGAGTCACCCACACAAAGGAAAAGGGCCTTTCCGTCCTCAGCCGTCGCTTCATGT
GACTCCACGGAGTACCGGGCGCCGTCCAGGCACCTCGATTAGTTCTCGAGCTTTTGGAGTACGTCGTCTT
TAGGTTGGGGGGAGGGGTTTTATGCGATGGAGTTTCCCCACACTGAGTGGGTGGAGACTGAAGTTAGGCC
AGCTTGGCACTTGATGTAATTCTCCTTGGAATTTGCCCTTTTTGAGTTTGGATCTTGGTTCATTCTCAAG
CCTCAGACAGTGGTTCAAAGTTTTTTTCTTCCATTTCAGGTGTCGTGAACCGGTTCTAGAGCGCTGCCAC
CATGGTCAGTAAGGGCGAAGAAGATAATATGGCTTCCTTGCCTGCCACACATGAACTCCACATATTCGGG
TCTATCAACGGCGTGGACTTCGACATGGTTGGGCAAGGAACCGGAAATCCCAACGATGGATACGAGGAGC
TGAACCTGAAGTCAACGAAAGGTGATCTTCAATTCTCCCCCTGGATTCTCGTCCCTCACATTGGCTATGG
TTTCCACCAGTACCTCCCGTACCCTGACGGGATGTCTCCATTCCAAGCCGCAATGGTAGATGGGTCAGGC
TACCAAGTTCACAGAACTATGCAGTTTGAAGATGGTGCATCTCTGACAGTAAATTACAGGTATACCTACG
AAGGTTCACACATCAAAGGAGAAGCTCAGGTGAAAGGTACGGGATTCCCAGCAGACGGCCCAGTAATGAC
CAATTCCCTCACGGCTGCCGACTGGTGCAGGAGTAAAAAGACATATCCAAATGACAAGACTATTATCTCT
ACTTTCAAATGGTCTTATACGACAGGCAACGGAAAGAGGTATCGGTCAACCGCGCGCACAACATATACGT
TTGCTAAGCCTATGGCTGCCAATTATCTGAAAAATCAGCCCATGTATGTATTTAGAAAAACCGAACTGAA
GCACTCCAAAACTGAATTGAACTTCAAAGAGTGGCAAAAGGCCTTCACCGATGTCATGGGCATGGATGAA
TTGTATAAGTGAACGCGTTAAGTCGACAATCAACCTCTGGATTACAAAATTTGTGAAAGATTGACTGGTA
TTCTTAACTATGTTGCTCCTTTTACGCTATGTGGATACGCTGCTTTAATGCCTTTGTATCATGCTATTGC
TTCCCGTATGGCTTTCATTTTCTCCTCCTTGTATAAATCCTGGTTGCTGTCTCTTTATGAGGAGTTGTGG
CCCGTTGTCAGGCAACGTGGCGTGGTGTGCACTGTGTTTGCTGACGCAACCCCCACTGGTTGGGGCATTG
CCACCACCTGTCAGCTCCTTTCCGGGACTTTCGCTTTCCCCCTCCCTATTGCCACGGCGGAACTCATCGC
CGCCTGCCTTGCCCGCTGCTGGACAGGGGCTCGGCTGTTGGGCACTGACAATTCCGTGGTGTTGTCGGGG
AAATCATCGTCCTTTCCTTGGCTGCTCGCCTGTGTTGCCACCTGGATTCTGCGCGGGACGTCCTTCTGCT
ACGTCCCTTCGGCCCTCAATCCAGCGGACCTTCCTTCCCGCGGCCTGCTGCCGGCTCTGCGGCCTCTTCC
GCGTCTTCGCCTTCGCCCTCAGACGAGTCGGATCTCCCTTTGGGCCGCCTCCCCGCGTCGACTTTAAGAC
CAATGACTTACAAGGCAGCTGTAGATCTTAGCCACTTTTTAAAAGAAAAGGGGGGACTGGAAGGGCTAAT
TCACTCCCAACGAAGACAAGATCTGCTTTTTGCTTGTACTGGGTCTCTCTGGTTAGACCAGATCTGAGCC
TGGGAGCTCTCTGGCTAACTAGGGAACCCACTGCTTAAGCCTCAATAAAGCTTGCCTTGAGTGCTTCAAG
TAGTGTGTGCCCGTCTGTTGTGTGACTCTGGTAACTAGAGATCCCTCAGACCCTTTTAGTCAGTGTGGAA
AATCTCTAGCAGGGCCCGTTTAAACCCGCTGATCAGCCTCGACTGTGCCTTCTAGTTGCCAGCCATCTGT
TGTTTGCCCCTCCCCCGTGCCTTCCTTGACCCTGGAAGGTGCCACTCCCACTGTCCTTTCCTAATAAAAT
GAGGAAATTGCATCGCATTGTCTGAGTAGGTGTCATTCTATTCTGGGGGGTGGGGTGGGGCAGGACAGCA
AGGGGGAGGATTGGGAAGACAATAGCAGGCATGCTGGGGATGCGGTGGGCTCTATGGCTTCTGAGGCGGA
AAGAACCAGCCATTAATGAAAAGAACCAGCCATTAATGAATCGGCCAACGCGCGGGGAGAGGCGGTTTGC
GTATTGGGCGCTCTTCCGCTTCCTCGCTCACTGACTCGCTGCGCTCGGTCGTTCGGCTGCGGCGAGCGGT
ATCAGCTCACTCAAAGGCGGTAATACGGTTATCCACAGAATCAGGGGATAACGCAGGAAAGAACATGTGA
GCAAAAGGCCAGCAAAAGGCCAGGAACCGTAAAAAGGCCGCGTTGCTGGCGTTTTTCCATAGGCTCCGCC
CCCCTGACGAGCATCACAAAAATCGACGCTCAAGTCAGAGGTGGCGAAACCCGACAGGACTATAAAGATA
CCAGGCGTTTCCCCCTGGAAGCTCCCTCGTGCGCTCTCCTGTTCCGACCCTGCCGCTTACCGGATACCTG
TCCGCCTTTCTCCCTTCGGGAAGCGTGGCGCTTTCTCATAGCTCACGCTGTAGGTATCTCAGTTCGGTGT
AGGTCGTTCGCTCCAAGCTGGGCTGTGTGCACGAACCCCCCGTTCAGCCCGACCGCTGCGCCTTATCCGG
TAACTATCGTCTTGAGTCCAACCCGGTAAGACACGACTTATCGCCACTGGCAGCAGCCACTGGTAACAGG
ATTAGCAGAGCGAGGTATGTAGGCGGTGCTACAGAGTTCTTGAAGTGGTGGCCTAACTACGGCTACACTA
GAAGAACAGTATTTGGTATCTGCGCTCTGCTGAAGCCAGTTACCTTCGGAAAAAGAGTTGGTAGCTCTTG
ATCCGGCAAACAAACCACCGCTGGTAGCGGTGGTTTTTTTGTTTGCAAGCAGCAGATTACGCGCAGAAAA
AAAGGATCTCAAGAAGATCCTTTGATCTTTTCTACGGGGTCTGACGCTCAGTGGAACGAAAACTCACGTT
AAGGGATTTTGGTCATGAGATTATCAAAAAGGATCTTCACCTAGATCCTTTTAAATTAAAAATGAAGTTT
TAAATCAATCTAAAGTATATATGAGTAAACTTGGTCTGACAGTTACCAATGCTTAATCAGTGAGGCACCT
ATCTCAGCGATCTGTCTATTTCGTTCATCCATAGTTGCCTGACTCCCCGTCGTGTAGATAACTACGATAC
GGGAGGGCTTACCATCTGGCCCCAGTGCTGCAATGATACCGCGAGACCCACGCTCACCGGCTCCAGATTT
ATCAGCAATAAACCAGCCAGCCGGAAGGGCCGAGCGCAGAAGTGGTCCTGCAACTTTATCCGCCTCCATC
CAGTCTATTAATTGTTGCCGGGAAGCTAGAGTAAGTAGTTCGCCAGTTAATAGTTTGCGCAACGTTGTTG
CCATTGCTACAGGCATCGTGGTGTCACGCTCGTCGTTTGGTATGGCTTCATTCAGCTCCGGTTCCCAACG
ATCAAGGCGAGTTACATGATCCCCCATGTTGTGCAAAAAAGCGGTTAGCTCCTTCGGTCCTCCGATCGTT
GTCAGAAGTAAGTTGGCCGCAGTGTTATCACTCATGGTTATGGCAGCACTGCATAATTCTCTTACTGTCA
TGCCATCCGTAAGATGCTTTTCTGTGACTGGTGAGTACTCAACCAAGTCATTCTGAGAATAGTGTATGCG
GCGACCGAGTTGCTCTTGCCCGGCGTCAATACGGGATAATACCGCGCCACATAGCAGAACTTTAAAAGTG
CTCATCATTGGAAAACGTTCTTCGGGGCGAAAACTCTCAAGGATCTTACCGCTGTTGAGATCCAGTTCGA
TGTAACCCACTCGTGCACCCAACTGATCTTCAGCATCTTTTACTTTCACCAGCGTTTCTGGGTGAGCAAA
AACAGGAAGGCAAAATGCCGCAAAAAAGGGAATAAGGGCGACACGGAAATGTTGAATACTCATACTCTTC
CTTTTTCAATATTATTGAAGCATTTATCAGGGTTATTGTCTCATGAGCGGATACATATTTGAATGTATTT
AGAAAAATAAACAAATAGGGGTTCCGCGCACATTTCCCCGAAAAGTGCCACCTGAC
